Addgene plasmid #165073: p23-NES-RanCas13b-msfGFP-NES-Flag
Purpose: overexpression of RanCas13b in human cells
Depositing lab: Ling-Ling Chen. Depositing organization: CAS Center for Excellence in Molecular Cell Science. Publication: Screening for functional circular RNAs using the CRISPR-Cas13 system. Li S, Li X, Xue W, Zhang L, Yang LZ, Cao SM, Lei YN, Liu CX, Guo SK, Shan L, Wu M, Tao X, Zhang JL, Gao X, Zhang J, Wei J, Li J, Yang L, Chen LL. Nat Methods. 2021 Jan;18(1):51-59. doi: 10.1038/s41592-020-01011-4. Epub 2020 Dec 7. PubMed 33288960.
Backbone
  Vector backbone: pHAGE
  Vector type: Mammalian Expression, Lentiviral
  Selectable markers: Puromycin
Growth in bacteria
  Bacterial resistance: Ampicillin, 100 μg/mL
  Growth temperature: 37°C
  Growth strain: NEB Stable
  Copy number: High Copy
Gene/Insert
  Gene/Insert name: RanCas13b
  Species: Riemerella anatipestifer
  Cloning method: Ligation Independent Cloning
  Sequencing primers: 5′ -
Terms and licenses: Academic/Nonprofit Terms; Industry Terms: Not Available to Industry
Depositor comments: Please note that the fluorophore is sfGFP. Previous versions of SnapGene may label it as mCFP.
How to cite: p23-NES-RanCas13b-msfGFP-NES-Flag was a gift from Ling-Ling Chen (Addgene plasmid # 165073 ; http://n2t.net/addgene:165073 ; RRID:Addgene_165073)
