[The description below was written by a language model from this plasmid's Addgene catalogue record and pLannotate feature annotations shown in this document.]
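Description:
p23-NES-RanCas13b-msfGFP-NES-Flag is a pHAGE-based lentiviral transfer plasmid of about 12.4 kb, built for overexpression of the RNA-targeting CRISPR effector Cas13b from Riemerella anatipestifer in human cells. It is maintained in E. coli through a high-copy ColE1/pUC-type origin and β-lactamase (ampicillin resistance). The lentiviral framework comprises a truncated HIV-1 5' LTR, the Ψ packaging signal with an adjoining gag fragment, the RRE for Rev-dependent nuclear export, the cPPT/CTS element and a self-inactivating ΔU3 3' LTR. The region between the LTRs can therefore be packaged into virus when helper functions are supplied in trans, and integrated into target cells.

Expression is driven by the strong constitutive human EF-1α promoter. The automated annotation leaves roughly 3.3 kb between the promoter and the fluorescent protein unlabelled. This gap presumably holds the RanCas13b coding sequence and the first nuclear export signal (NES) implied by the name, although neither is called in the feature table. Downstream lie a superfolder GFP fragment, which the depositor confirms is sfGFP even though some software labels it otherwise, and a 3xFLAG epitope. The second NES indicated by the name is likewise not annotated. The two export signals would be expected to favour cytoplasmic localisation of the fusion, while GFP and FLAG allow visualisation and immunodetection. An EMCV IRES then links puromycin N-acetyltransferase to the same transcript, so puromycin selection enriches for cells expressing the Cas13b fusion, and a WPRE enhances transcript expression. No guide RNA cassette is annotated, so the crRNA would presumably be supplied separately. The associated work used Cas13 systems to screen for functional circular RNAs.
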