Features (pLannotate 1.2.2; 25 found; start..end, strand, type, name):
      1..1179    +  promoter       EF-1α promoter: strong constitutive promoter for human elongation factor EF-1α
   4514..5232    +  CDS            superfolder GFP (fragment): GFP variant that folds robustly even when fused to poorly folded proteins (Pédelacq et al., 2006) mammalian codon-optimized
   5291..5356    +  CDS            3xFLAG: three tandem FLAG® epitope tags, followed by an enterokinase cleavage site
   5468..5930    +  misc_feature   IRES: internal ribosome entry site (IRES) of the encephalomyocarditis virus (EMCV)
   5950..6549    +  CDS            PuroR: puromycin N-acetyltransferase; pac from Streptomyces alboniger; confers resistance to puromycin
   6568..7156    +  misc_feature   WPRE: woodchuck hepatitis virus posttranscriptional regulatory element
   7164..7229    +  CDS            nef (fragment): NEF_HV1Z2 - Experimental evidence at protein level: Swiss-Prot protein existence level 1. Extracellular Nef protein targets CD4(+) T-lymphocytes for apoptosis by interacting with CXCR4 surface receptors. From Human immunodeficiency virus type 1 group M subtype D (isolate Z2/CDC-Z34) (HIV-1).
   7231..7464    +  LTR            3' LTR (ΔU3): self-inactivating 3' long terminal repeat (LTR) from HIV-1
   7669..7773    +  promoter       AmpR promoter: bla
   7774..8634    +  CDS            AmpR: β-lactamase; bla; confers resistance to ampicillin, carbenicillin, and related antibiotics
   8805..9393    +  rep_origin     ori: high-copy-number ColE1/pMB1/pBR322/pUC origin of replication
   9576..9630    +  CDS            lacI (fragment): lac repressor; lacI; The lac repressor binds to the lac operator to inhibit transcription in E. coli. This inhibition can be relieved by adding lactose or isopropyl-β-D-thiogalactopyranoside (IPTG).
   9636..9729    +  rep_origin     SV40 ori (fragment): SV40 origin of replication
   9754..9791    +  CDS            lacI (fragment): lac repressor; lacI; The lac repressor binds to the lac operator to inhibit transcription in E. coli. This inhibition can be relieved by adding lactose or isopropyl-β-D-thiogalactopyranoside (IPTG).
   9804..9825    +  protein_bind   CAP binding site: CAP binding activates transcription in the presence of cAMP. E. coli catabolite activator protein
   9840..9870    +  promoter       lac promoter: promoter for the E. coli lac operon
   9874..9896    +  protein_bind   lac operator (fragment): The lac repressor binds to the lac operator to inhibit transcription in E. coli. This inhibition can be relieved by adding lactose or isopropyl-β-D-thiogalactopyranoside (IPTG). lac repressor encoded by lacI
   9928..10011   +  polyA_signal   SV40 poly(A) signal (fragment): SV40 polyadenylation signal
  10178..10507   +  CDS            nef (fragment): NEF_HV1BR - Experimental evidence at protein level: Swiss-Prot protein existence level 1. Extracellular Nef protein targets CD4(+) T-lymphocytes for apoptosis by interacting with CXCR4 surface receptors (PubMed:14990729). From Human immunodeficiency virus type 1 group M subtype B (isolate BRU/LAI) (HIV-1).
  10555..10812   +  LTR            5' LTR (truncated): truncated 5' long terminal repeat (LTR) from HIV-1
  10859..10984   +  misc_feature   HIV-1 Ψ: packaging signal of human immunodeficiency virus type 1
  10968..11306   +  CDS            HIV-1 gag (fragment): gag protein from human immunodeficiency virus 1; gag
  11481..11714   +  misc_feature   RRE: The Rev response element (RRE) of HIV-1 allows for Rev-dependent mRNA export from the nucleus to the cytoplasm.
  12091..12191   +  CDS            Rev (fragment): human immunodeficiency virus 1 (HIV-1) Rev protein; rev; enhances nuclear export of unspliced and incompletely spliced viral mRNAs
  12236..12353   +  misc_feature   cPPT/CTS: central polypurine tract and central termination sequence of HIV-1
>Addgene plasmid #165073 | p23-NES-RanCas13b-msfGFP-NES-Flag | addgene full sequence | sequence record 343891 | Addgene NGS Result
GGCTCCGGTGCCCGTCAGTGGGCAGAGCGCACATCGCCCACAGTCCCCGAGAAGTTGGGGGGAGGGGTCG
GCAATTGAACCGGTGCCTAGAGAAGGTGGCGCGGGGTAAACTGGGAAAGTGATGTCGTGTACTGGCTCCG
CCTTTTTCCCGAGGGTGGGGGAGAACCGTATATAAGTGCAGTAGTCGCCGTGAACGTTCTTTTTCGCAAC
GGGTTTGCCGCCAGAACACAGGTAAGTGCCGTGTGTGGTTCCCGCGGGCCTGGCCTCTTTACGGGTTATG
GCCCTTGCGTGCCTTGAATTACTTCCACCTGGCTGCAGTACGTGATTCTTGATCCCGAGCTTCGGGTTGG
AAGTGGGTGGGAGAGTTCGAGGCCTTGCGCTTAAGGAGCCCCTTCGCCTCGTGCTTGAGTTGAGGCCTGG
CCTGGGCGCTGGGGCCGCCGCGTGCGAATCTGGTGGCACCTTCGCGCCTGTCTCGCTGCTTTCGATAAGT
CTCTAGCCATTTAAAATTTTTGATGACCTGCTGCGACGCTTTTTTTCTGGCAAGATAGTCTTGTAAATGC
GGGCCAAGATCTGCACACTGGTATTTCGGTTTTTGGGGCCGCGGGCGGCGACGGGGCCCGTGCGTCCCAG
CGCACATGTTCGGCGAGGCGGGGCCTGCGAGCGCGGCCACCGAGAATCGGACGGGGGTAGTCTCAAGCTG
GCCGGCCTGCTCTGGTGCCTGGCCTCGCGCCGCCGTGTATCGCCCCGCCCTGGGCGGCAAGGCTGGCCCG
GTCGGCACCAGTTGCGTGAGCGGAAAGATGGCCGCTTCCCGGCCCTGCTGCAGGGAGCTCAAAATGGAGG
ACGCGGCGCTCGGGAGAGCGGGCGGGTGAGTCACCCACACAAAGGAAAAGGGCCTTTCCGTCCTCAGCCG
TCGCTTCATGTGACTCCACGGAGTACCGGGCGCCGTCCAGGCACCTCGATTAGTTCTCGAGCTTTTGGAG
TACGTCGTCTTTAGGTTGGGGGGAGGGGTTTTATGCGATGGAGTTTCCCCACACTGAGTGGGTGGAGACT
GAAGTTAGGCCAGCTTGGCACTTGATGTAATTCTCCTTGGAATTTGCCCTTTTTGAGTTTGGATCTTGGT
TCATTCTCAAGCCTCAGACAGTGGTTCAAAGTTTTTTTCTTCCATTTCAGGTGTCGTGAAGCGGCCATGC
TGTACCCTGAGCGGCTGCGGCGGATCCTGACCGCTAGCGAGAAGCCCCTGCTGCCTAACGTGTATACCCT
GAAGCACAAGTTCTTTTGGGGCGCCTTCCTGAATATCGCCCGGCACAACGCCTTTATCACCATCTGCCAC
ATCAATGAGCAGCTGGGCCTGAAAACCCCCAGCAACGACGATAAGATCGTGGACGTGGTGTGCGAGACAT
GGAACAATATCCTGAACAATGACCACGATCTGCTGAAGAAGTCCCAGCTGACCGAGCTGATCCTGAAGCA
CTTCCCTTTTCTGACAGCCATGTGCTACCACCCCCCTAAGAAGGAGGGCAAGAAGAAGGGCCACCAGAAG
GAGCAGCAGAAGGAGAAGGAGAGCGAGGCACAGTCCCAGGCAGAGGCCCTGAACCCATCCAAGCTGATCG
AGGCCCTGGAGATCCTGGTGAATCAGCTGCACTCTCTGCGGAACTACTATAGCCACTATAAGCACAAGAA
GCCCGACGCCGAGAAGGATATCTTCAAGCACCTGTATAAGGCCTTCGACGCCTCTCTGAGAATGGTGAAG
GAGGATTATAAGGCCCACTTCACCGTGAATCTGACAAGGGACTTTGCCCACCTGAACCGCAAGGGCAAGA
ACAAGCAGGACAATCCCGACTTCAACAGATACAGATTCGAGAAGGATGGCTTCTTTACCGAGTCTGGCCT
GCTGTTCTTTACAAATCTGTTTCTGGACAAGAGGGATGCCTATTGGATGCTGAAGAAGGTGTCCGGCTTC
AAGGCCTCTCACAAGCAGCGCGAGAAGATGACCACAGAGGTGTTTTGCAGGAGCCGCATCCTGCTGCCCA
AGCTGAGGCTGGAGTCCCGCTACGACCACAACCAGATGCTGCTGGATATGCTGTCTGAGCTGAGCAGATG
TCCTAAGCTGCTGTATGAGAAGCTGAGCGAGGAGAATAAGAAGCACTTCCAGGTGGAGGCCGACGGCTTT
CTGGATGAGATCGAGGAGGAGCAGAACCCATTCAAGGACACCCTGATCCGGCACCAGGATAGATTCCCCT
ACTTTGCCCTGAGGTATCTGGACCTGAATGAGTCCTTCAAGTCTATCCGCTTTCAGGTGGATCTGGGCAC
ATACCACTATTGTATCTACGACAAGAAGATCGGCGATGAGCAGGAGAAGAGGCACCTGACCCGCACACTG
CTGTCCTTCGGCCGGCTGCAGGACTTTACCGAGATCAACAGACCCCAGGAGTGGAAGGCCCTGACCAAGG
ACCTGGATTACAAGGAGACATCCAATCAGCCTTTCATCTCTAAGACCACACCACACTATCACATCACCGA
CAACAAGATCGGCTTTCGGCTGGGCACAAGCAAGGAGCTGTACCCCTCCCTGGAGATCAAGGATGGCGCC
AATAGAATCGCCAAGTACCCTTATAACTCCGGCTTCGTGGCCCACGCCTTTATCTCTGTGCACGAGCTGC
TGCCTCTGATGTTCTACCAGCACCTGACCGGCAAGAGCGAGGACCTGCTGAAGGAGACAGTGCGGCACAT
CCAGAGAATCTATAAGGACTTCGAGGAGGAGCGGATCAATACCATCGAGGATCTGGAGAAGGCAAACCAG
GGCAGACTGCCACTGGGAGCCTTTCCCAAGCAGATGCTGGGCCTGCTGCAGAATAAGCAGCCTGATCTGT
CCGAGAAGGCCAAGATCAAGATCGAGAAGCTGATCGCCGAGACAAAGCTGCTGTCTCACAGGCTGAACAC
AAAGCTGAAGAGCTCCCCAAAGCTGGGCAAGCGGAGAGAGAAGCTGATCAAGACAGGCGTGCTGGCCGAC
TGGCTGGTGAAGGATTTCATGCGCTTTCAGCCCGTGGCCTACGACGCCCAGAATCAGCCTATCAAGTCTA
GCAAGGCCAACTCCACCGAGTTCTGGTTTATCAGGCGCGCCCTGGCCCTGTACGGAGGAGAGAAGAATAG
GCTGGAGGGCTATTTCAAGCAGACCAACCTGATCGGCAACACAAATCCACACCCCTTCCTGAACAAGTTT
AATTGGAAGGCCTGCAGGAATCTGGTGGATTTCTACCAGCAGTATCTGGAGCAGCGCGAGAAGTTTCTGG
AGGCCATCAAGAACCAGCCATGGGAGCCCTACCAGTATTGCCTGCTGCTGAAGATCCCTAAGGAGAACAG
GAAGAATCTGGTGAAGGGATGGGAGCAGGGAGGAATCTCTCTGCCACGGGGCCTGTTTACCGAGGCCATC
AGAGAGACACTGTCTGAGGACCTGATGCTGAGCAAGCCAATCCGCAAGGAGATCAAGAAGCACGGCCGGG
TGGGCTTCATCAGCAGAGCCATCACCCTGTACTTTAAGGAGAAGTATCAGGATAAGCACCAGAGCTTCTA
CAATCTGTCCTATAAGCTGGAGGCAAAGGCACCACTGCTGAAGCGGGAGGAGCACTACGAGTATTGGCAG
CAGAACAAGCCTCAGTCTCCAACCGAGAGCCAGAGGCTGGAGCTGCACACAAGCGACCGCTGGAAGGATT
ACCTGCTGTATAAGAGATGGCAGCACCTGGAGAAGAAGCTGCGGCTGTACCGGAATCAGGACGTGATGCT
GTGGCTGATGACCCTGGAGCTGACAAAGAACCACTTCAAGGAGCTGAACCTGAATTATCACCAGCTGAAG
CTGGAGAATCTGGCCGTGAACGTGCAGGAGGCCGATGCCAAGCTGAACCCTCTGAATCAGACCCTGCCCA
TGGTGCTGCCTGTGAAGGTGTACCCTGCCACAGCCTTTGGCGAGGTGCAGTACCACAAGACCCCAATCAG
GACAGTGTATATCCGCGAGGAGCACACCAAGGCCCTGAAGATGGGCAACTTCAAGGCCCTGGTGAAGGAC
CGGAGACTGAATGGCCTGTTCTCTTTTATCAAGGAGGAGAACGATACACAGAAGCACCCAATCAGCCAGC
TGCGGCTGAGGCGCGAGCTGGAGATCTACCAGTCTCTGAGAGTGGACGCCTTCAAGGAGACACTGAGCCT
GGAGGAGAAGCTGCTGAATAAGCACACATCCCTGTCCTCTCTGGAGAACGAGTTTAGGGCCCTGCTGGAG
GAGTGGAAGAAGGAGTATGCCGCCAGCTCCATGGTGACAGACGAGCACATCGCCTTCATCGCCAGCGTGC
GCAATGCCTTCTGCCACAACCAGTACCCCTTCTACAAGGAGGCCCTGCACGCCCCTATCCCACTGTTCAC
CGTGGCCCAGCCCACCACAGAGGAGAAGGATGGCCTGGGAATCGCAGAGGCCCTGCTGAAGGTGCTGAGG
GAGTACTGTGAGATCGTGAAGTCCCAGATCAGTATGGTGAGCAAGGGCGAGGAGCTGTTCACCGGGGTGG
TGCCCATCCTGGTCGAGCTGGACGGCGACGTAAACGGCCACAAGTTCAGCGTGCGCGGCGAGGGCGAGGG
CGATGCCACCAACGGCAAGCTGACCCTGAAGTTCATCTGCACCACCGGCAAGCTGCCCGTGCCCTGGCCC
ACCCTCGTGACCACCCTGACCTACGGCGTGCAGTGCTTCAGCCGCTACCCCGACCACATGAAGCGCCACG
ACTTCTTCAAGTCCGCCATGCCCGAAGGCTACGTCCAGGAGCGCACCATCAGCTTCAAGGACGACGGCAC
CTACAAGACCCGCGCCGAGGTGAAGTTCGAGGGCGACACCCTGGTGAACCGCATCGAGCTGAAGGGCATC
GACTTCAAGGAGGACGGCAACATCCTGGGGCACAAGCTGGAGTACAACTTCAACAGCCACAACGTCTATA
TCACCGCCGACAAGCAGAAGAACGGCATCAAGGCCAACTTCAAGATCCGCCACAACGTGGAGGACGGCAG
CGTGCAGCTCGCCGACCACTACCAGCAGAACACCCCCATCGGCGACGGCCCCGTGCTGCTGCCCGACAAC
CACTACCTGAGCACCCAGTCCAAGCTGAGCAAAGACCCCAACGAGAAGCGCGATCACATGGTCCTGCTGG
AGTTCGTGACCGCCGCCGGGATCACTCACGGCATGGACGAGCTGTACAAGTACCTTCAACTGCCTCCACT
TGAAAGACTGACACTGCTAGAGCAACGCGTGCAGCTAAGCGACTACAAAGACCATGACGGTGATTATAAA
GATCATGACATCGATTACAAGGATGACGATGACAAGTAAGGATCCCTCCCCCCCCCCTAACGTTACTGGC
CGAAGCCGCTTGGAATAAGGCCGGTGTGCGTTTGTCTATATGTTATTTTCCACCATATTGCCGTCTTTTG
GCAATGTGAGGGCCCGGAAACCTGGCCCTGTCTTCTTGACGAGCATTCCTAGGGGTCTTTCCCCTCTCGC
CAAAGGAATGCAAGGTCTGTTGAATGTCGTGAAGGAAGCAGTTCCTCTGGAAGCTTCTTGAAGACAAACA
ACGTCTGTAGCGACCCTTTGCAGGCAGCGGAACCCCCCACCTGGCGACAGGTGCCTCTGCGGCCAAAAGC
CACGTGTATAAGATACACCTGCAAAGGCGGCACAACCCCAGTGCCACGTTGTGAGTTGGATAGTTGTGGA
AAGAGTCAAATGGCTCTCCTCAAGCGTATTCAACAAGGGGCTGAAGGATGCCCAGAAGGTACCCCATTGT
ATGGGATCTGATCTGGGGCCTCGGTGCACATGCTTTACATGTGTTTAGTCGAGGTTAAAAAAACGTCTAG
GCCCCCCGAACCACGGGGACGTGGTTTTCCTTTGAAAAACACGATGATAAGGATCCACCGGAGCTTACCA
TGACCGAGTACAAGCCCACGGTGCGCCTCGCCACCCGCGACGACGTCCCCAGGGCCGTACGCACCCTCGC
CGCCGCGTTCGCCGACTACCCCGCCACGCGCCACACCGTCGATCCGGACCGCCACATCGAGCGGGTCACC
GAGCTGCAAGAACTCTTCCTCACGCGCGTCGGGCTCGACATCGGCAAGGTGTGGGTCGCGGACGACGGCG
CCGCGGTGGCGGTCTGGACCACGCCGGAGAGCGTCGAAGCGGGGGCGGTGTTCGCCGAGATCGGCCCGCG
CATGGCCGAGTTGAGCGGTTCCCGGCTGGCCGCGCAGCAACAGATGGAAGGCCTCCTGGCGCCGCACCGG
CCCAAGGAGCCCGCGTGGTTCCTGGCCACCGTCGGCGTCTCGCCCGACCACCAGGGCAAGGGTCTGGGCA
GCGCCGTCGTGCTCCCCGGAGTGGAGGCGGCCGAGCGCGCCGGGGTGCCCGCCTTCCTGGAGACCTCCGC
GCCCCGCAACCTCCCCTTCTACGAGCGGCTCGGCTTCACCGTCACCGCCGACGTCGAGGTGCCCGAAGGA
CCGCGCACCTGGTGCATGACCCGCAAGCCCGGTGCCTGACGCCCATCGATAGATCCTAATCAACCTCTGG
ATTACAAAATTTGTGAAAGATTGACTGGTATTCTTAACTATGTTGCTCCTTTTACGCTATGTGGATACGC
TGCTTTAATGCCTTTGTATCATGCTATTGCTTCCCGTATGGCTTTCATTTTCTCCTCCTTGTATAAATCC
TGGTTGCTGTCTCTTTATGAGGAGTTGTGGCCCGTTGTCAGGCAACGTGGCGTGGTGTGCACTGTGTTTG
CTGACGCAACCCCCACTGGTTGGGGCATTGCCACCACCTGTCAGCTCCTTTCCGGGACTTTCGCTTTCCC
CCTCCCTATTGCCACGGCGGAACTCATCGCCGCCTGCCTTGCCCGCTGCTGGACAGGGGCTCGGCTGTTG
GGCACTGACAATTCCGTGGTGTTGTCGGGGAAATCATCGTCCTTTCCTTGGCTGCTCGCCTGTGTTGCCA
CCTGGATTCTGCGCGGGACGTCCTTCTGCTACGTCCCTTCGGCCCTCAATCCAGCGGACCTTCCTTCCCG
CGGCCTGCTGCCGGCTCTGCGGCCTCTTCCGCGTCTTCGCCTTCGCCCTCAGACGAGTCGGATCTCCCTT
TGGGCCGCCTCCCCGCCTGAGATCCTTTAAGACCAATGACTTACAAGGCAGCTGTAGATCTTAGCCACTT
TTTAAAAGAAAAGGGGGGACTGGAAGGGCTAATTCACTCCCAACGAAGACAAGATCTGCTTTTTGCTTGT
ACTGGGTCTCTCTGGTTAGACCAGATCTGAGCCTGGGAGCTCTCTGGCTAACTAGGGAACCCACTGCTTA
AGCCTCAATAAAGCTTGCCTTGAGTGCTTCAAGTAGTGTGTGCCCGTCTGTTGTGTGACTCTGGTAACTA
GAGATCCCTCAGACCCTTTTAGTCAGTGTGGAAAATCTCTAGCAGTAGTAGTTCATGTCATCTTATTATT
CAGTATTTATAACTTGCAAAGAAATGAATATCAGAGAGTGAGAGGCCCGGGTTAATTAAGGAAAGGGCTA
GATCATTCTTGAAGACGAAAGGGCCTCGTGATACGCCTATTTTTATAGGTTAATGTCATGATAATAATGG
TTTCTTAGACGTCAGGTGGCACTTTTCGGGGAAATGTGCGCGGAACCCCTATTTGTTTATTTTTCTAAAT
ACATTCAAATATGTATCCGCTCATGAGACAATAACCCTGATAAATGCTTCAATAATATTGAAAAAGGAAG
AGTATGAGTATTCAACATTTCCGTGTCGCCCTTATTCCCTTTTTTGCGGCATTTTGCCTTCCTGTTTTTG
CTCACCCAGAAACGCTGGTGAAAGTAAAAGATGCTGAAGATCAGTTGGGTGCACGAGTGGGTTACATCGA
ACTGGATCTCAACAGCGGTAAGATCCTTGAGAGTTTTCGCCCCGAAGAACGTTTTCCAATGATGAGCACT
TTTAAAGTTCTGCTATGTGGCGCGGTATTATCCCGTGTTGACGCCGGGCAAGAGCAACTCGGTCGCCGCA
TACACTATTCTCAGAATGACTTGGTTGAGTACTCACCAGTCACAGAAAAGCATCTTACGGATGGCATGAC
AGTAAGAGAATTATGCAGTGCTGCCATAACCATGAGTGATAACACTGCGGCCAACTTACTTCTGACAACG
ATCGGAGGACCGAAGGAGCTAACCGCTTTTTTGCACAACATGGGGGATCATGTAACTCGCCTTGATCGTT
GGGAACCGGAGCTGAATGAAGCCATACCAAACGACGAGCGTGACACCACGATGCCTGTAGCAATGGCAAC
AACGTTGCGCAAACTATTAACTGGCGAACTACTTACTCTAGCTTCCCGGCAACAATTAATAGACTGGATG
GAGGCGGATAAAGTTGCAGGACCACTTCTGCGCTCGGCCCTTCCGGCTGGCTGGTTTATTGCTGATAAAT
CTGGAGCCGGTGAGCGTGGGTCTCGCGGTATCATTGCAGCACTGGGGCCAGATGGTAAGCCCTCCCGTAT
CGTAGTTATCTACACGACGGGGAGTCAGGCAACTATGGATGAACGAAATAGACAGATCGCTGAGATAGGT
GCCTCACTGATTAAGCATTGGTAACTGTCAGACCAAGTTTACTCATATATACTTTAGATTGATTTAAAAC
TTCATTTTTAATTTAAAAGGATCTAGGTGAAGATCCTTTTTGATAATCTCATGACCAAAATCCCTTAACG
TGAGTTTTCGTTCCACTGAGCGTCAGACCCCGTAGAAAAGATCAAAGGATCTTCTTGAGATCCTTTTTTT
CTGCGCGTAATCTGCTGCTTGCAAACAAAAAAACCACCGCTACCAGCGGTGGTTTGTTTGCCGGATCAAG
AGCTACCAACTCTTTTTCCGAAGGTAACTGGCTTCAGCAGAGCGCAGATACCAAATACTGTTCTTCTAGT
GTAGCCGTAGTTAGGCCACCACTTCAAGAACTCTGTAGCACCGCCTACATACCTCGCTCTGCTAATCCTG
TTACCAGTGGCTGCTGCCAGTGGCGATAAGTCGTGTCTTACCGGGTTGGACTCAAGACGATAGTTACCGG
ATAAGGCGCAGCGGTCGGGCTGAACGGGGGGTTCGTGCACACAGCCCAGCTTGGAGCGAACGACCTACAC
CGAACTGAGATACCTACAGCGTGAGCTATGAGAAAGCGCCACGCTTCCCGAAGGGAGAAAGGCGGACAGG
TATCCGGTAAGCGGCAGGGTCGGAACAGGAGAGCGCACGAGGGAGCTTCCAGGGGGAAACGCCTGGTATC
TTTATAGTCCTGTCGGGTTTCGCCACCTCTGACTTGAGCGTCGATTTTTGTGATGCTCGTCAGGGGGGCG
GAGCCTATGGAAAAACGCCAGCAACGCGGCCTTTTTACGGTTCCTGGCCTTTTGCTGGCCTTTTGCTCAC
ATGTTCTTTCCTGCGTTATCCCCTGATTCTGTGGATAACCGTATTACCGCCTTTGAGTGAGCTGATACCG
CTCGCCGCAGCCGAACGACCGAGCGCAGCGAGTCAGTGAGCGAGGAAGCGGAAGAGCGCCCAATACGCAA
ACCGCCTCTCCCCGCGCGTTGGCCGATTCATTAATGCAGCAAGCTCATGGCTGACTAATTTTTTTTATTT
ATGCAGAGGCCGAGGCCGCCTCGGCCTCTGAGCTATTCCAGAAGTAGTGAGGAGGCTTTTTTGGAGGCCT
AGGCTTTTGCAAAAAGCTCCCCGTGGCACGACAGGTTTCCCGACTGGAAAGCGGGCAGTGAGCGCAACGC
AATTAATGTGAGTTAGCTCACTCATTAGGCACCCCAGGCTTTACACTTTATGCTTCCGGCTCGTATGTTG
TGTGGAATTGTGAGCGGATAACAATTTCACACAGGAAACAGCTATGACATGATTACGAATTTCACAAATA
AAGCATTTTTTTCACTGCATTCTAGTTGTGGTTTGTCCAAACTCATCAATGTATCTTATCATGTCTGGAT
CAACTGGATAACTCAAGCTAACCAAAATCATCCCAAACTTCCCACCCCATACCCTATTACCACTGCCAAT
TACCTGTGGTTTCATTTACTCTAAACCTGTGATTCCTCTGAATTATTTTCATTTTAAAGAAATTGTATTT
GTTAAATATGTACTACAAACTTAGTAGTTGGAAGGGCTAATTCACTCCCAAAGAAGACAAGATATCCTTG
ATCTGTGGATCTACCACACACAAGGCTACTTCCCTGATTAGCAGAACTACACACCAGGGCCAGGGGTCAG
ATATCCACTGACCTTTGGATGGTGCTACAAGCTAGTACCAGTTGAGCCAGATAAGGTAGAAGAGGCCAAT
AAAGGAGAGAACACCAGCTTGTTACACCCTGTGAGCCTGCATGGGATGGATGACCCGGAGAGAGAAGTGT
TAGAGTGGAGGTTTGACAGCCGCCTAGCATTTCATCACGTGGCCCGAGAGCTGCATCCGGAGTACTTCAA
GAACTGCTGATATCGAGCTTGCTACAAGGGACTTTCCGCTGGGGACTTTCCAGGGAGGCGTGGCCTGGGC
GGGACTGGGGAGTGGCGAGCCCTCAGATCCTGCATATAAGCAGCTGCTTTTTGCCTGTACTGGGTCTCTC
TGGTTAGACCAGATCTGAGCCTGGGAGCTCTCTGGCTAACTAGGGAACCCACTGCTTAAGCCTCAATAAA
GCTTGCCTTGAGTGCTTCAAGTAGTGTGTGCCCGTCTGTTGTGTGACTCTGGTAACTAGAGATCCCTCAG
ACCCTTTTAGTCAGTGTGGAAAATCTCTAGCAGTGGCGCCCGAACAGGGACTTGAAAGCGAAAGGGAAAC
CAGAGGAGCTCTCTCGACGCAGGACTCGGCTTGCTGAAGCGCGCACGGCAAGAGGCGAGGGGCGGCGACT
GGTGAGTACGCCAAAAATTTTGACTAGCGGAGGCTAGAAGGAGAGAGATGGGTGCGAGAGCGTCAGTATT
AAGCGGGGGAGAATTAGATCGCGATGGGAAAAAATTCGGTTAAGGCCAGGGGGAAAGAAAAAATATAAAT
TAAAACATATAGTATGGGCAAGCAGGGAGCTAGAACGATTCGCAGTTAATCCTGGCCTGTTAGAAACATC
AGAAGGCTGTAGACAAATACTGGGACAGCTACAACCATCCCTTCAGACAGGATCAGAAGAACTTAGATCA
TTATATAATACAGTAGCAACCCTCTATTGTGTGCATCAAAGGATAGAGATAAAAGACACCAAGGAAGCTT
TAGACAAGATAGAGGAAGAGCAAAACAAAAGTAAGACCACCGCACAGCAAGCGGCCGGCCGCTGATCTTC
AGACCTGGAGGAGGAGATATGAGGGACAATTGGAGAAGTGAATTATATAAATATAAAGTAGTAAAAATTG
AACCATTAGGAGTAGCACCCACCAAGGCAAAGAGAAGAGTGGTGCAGAGAGAAAAAAGAGCAGTGGGAAT
AGGAGCTTTGTTCCTTGGGTTCTTGGGAGCAGCAGGAAGCACTATGGGCGCAGCGTCAATGACGCTGACG
GTACAGGCCAGACAATTATTGTCTGGTATAGTGCAGCAGCAGAACAATTTGCTGAGGGCTATTGAGGCGC
AACAGCATCTGTTGCAACTCACAGTCTGGGGCATCAAGCAGCTCCAGGCAAGAATCCTGGCTGTGGAAAG
ATACCTAAAGGATCAACAGCTCCTGGGGATTTGGGGTTGCTCTGGAAAACTCATTTGCACCACTGCTGTG
CCTTGGAATGCTAGTTGGAGTAATAAATCTCTGGAACAGATTTGGAATCACACGACCTGGATGGAGTGGG
ACAGAGAAATTAACAATTACACAAGCTTAATACACTCCTTAATTGAAGAATCGCAAAACCAGCAAGAAAA
GAATGAACAAGAATTATTGGAATTAGATAAATGGGCAAGTTTGTGGAATTGGTTTAACATAACAAATTGG
CTGTGGTATATAAAATTATTCATAATGATAGTAGGAGGCTTGGTAGGTTTAAGAATAGTTTTTGCTGTAC
TTTCTATAGTGAATAGAGTTAGGCAGGGATATTCACCATTATCGTTTCAGACCCACCTCCCAACCCCGAG
GGGACCCGACAGGCCCGAAGGAATAGAAGAAGAAGGTGGAGAGAGAGACAGAGACAGATCCATTCGATTA
GTGAACGGATCTCGACGGTATCGCCGAATTCACAAATGGCAGTATTCATCCACAATTTTAAAAGAAAAGG
GGGGATTGGGGGGTACAGTGCAGGGGAAAGAATAGTAGACATAATAGCAACAGACATACAAACTAAAGAA
TTACAAAAACAAATTACAAAAATTCAAAATTTTCGGGTTTATTACAGGGACAGCAGAGATCCAGTTTGGA
CTAGTCGTGA
